>Addgene plasmid #76655 | MAP3K5 gRNA (BRDN0001148021) | addgene full sequence | sequence record 186248 | Addgene Assembled Sequence
CCCGGGTGCAAAGATGGATAAAGTTTTAAACAGAGAGGAATCTTTGCAGCTAATGGACCTTCTAGGTCTT
GAAAGGAGTGGGAATTGGCTCCGGTGCCCGTCAGTGGGCAGAGCGCACATCGCCCACAGTCCCCGAGAAG
TTGGGGGGAGGGGTCGGCAATTGATCCGGTGCCTAGAGAAGGTGGCGCGGGGTAAACTGGGAAAGTGATG
TCGTGTACTGGCTCCGCCTTTTTCCCGAGGGTGGGGGAGAACCGTATATAAGTGCAGTAGTCGCCGTGAA
CGTTCTTTTTCGCAACGGGTTTGCCGCCAGAACACAGGTAAGTGCCGTGTGTGGTTCCCGCGGGCCTGGC
CTCTTTACGGGTTATGGCCCTTGCGTGCCTTGAATTACTTCCACCTGGCTGCAGTACGTGATTCTTGATC
CCGAGCTTCGGGTTGGAAGTGGGTGGGAGAGTTCGAGGCCTTGCGCTTAAGGAGCCCCTTCGCCTCGTGC
TTGAGTTGAGGCCTGGCCTGGGCGCTGGGGCCGCCGCGTGCGAATCTGGTGGCACCTTCGCGCCTGTCTC
GCTGCTTTCGATAAGTCTCTAGCCATTTAAAATTTTTGATGACCTGCTGCGACGCTTTTTTTCTGGCAAG
ATAGTCTTGTAAATGCGGGCCAAGATCTGCACACTGGTATTTCGGTTTTTGGGGCCGCGGGCGGCGACGG
GGCCCGTGCGTCCCAGCGCACATGTTCGGCGAGGCGGGGCCTGCGAGCGCGGCCACCGAGAATCGGACGG
GGGTAGTCTCAAGCTGGCCGGCCTGCTCTGGTGCCTGGCCTCGCGCCGCCGTGTATCGCCCCGCCCTGGG
CGGCAAGGCTGGCCCGGTCGGCACCAGTTGCGTGAGCGGAAAGATGGCCGCTTCCCGGCCCTGCTGCAGG
GAGCTCAAAATGGAGGACGCGGCGCTCGGGAGAGCGGGCGGGTGAGTCACCCACACAAAGGAAAAGGGCC
TTTCCGTCCTCAGCCGTCGCTTCATGTGACTCCACGGAGTACCGGGCGCCGTCCAGGCACCTCGATTAGT
TCTCGAGCTTTTGGAGTACGTCGTCTTTAGGTTGGGGGGAGGGGTTTTATGCGATGGAGTTTCCCCACAC
TGAGTGGGTGGAGACTGAAGTTAGGCCAGCTTGGCACTTGATGTAATTCTCCTTGGAATTTGCCCTTTTT
GAGTTTGGATCTTGGTTCATTCTCAAGCCTCAGACAGTGGTTCAAAGTTTTTTTCTTCCATTTCAGGTGT
CGTGACGTACGGCCACCATGACCGAGTACAAGCCCACGGTGCGCCTCGCCACCCGCGACGACGTCCCCAG
GGCCGTACGCACCCTCGCCGCCGCGTTCGCCGACTACCCCGCCACGCGCCACACCGTCGATCCGGACCGC
CACATCGAGCGGGTCACCGAGCTGCAAGAACTCTTCCTCACGCGCGTCGGGCTCGACATCGGCAAGGTGT
GGGTCGCGGACGACGGCGCCGCCGTGGCGGTCTGGACCACGCCGGAGAGCGTCGAAGCGGGGGCGGTGTT
CGCCGAGATCGGCCCGCGCATGGCCGAGTTGAGCGGTTCCCGGCTGGCCGCGCAGCAACAGATGGAAGGC
CTCCTGGCGCCGCACCGGCCCAAGGAGCCCGCGTGGTTCCTGGCCACCGTCGGAGTCTCGCCCGACCACC
AGGGCAAGGGTCTGGGCAGCGCCGTCGTGCTCCCCGGAGTGGAGGCGGCCGAGCGCGCCGGGGTGCCCGC
CTTCCTGGAGACCTCCGCGCCCCGCAACCTCCCCTTCTACGAGCGGCTCGGCTTCACCGTCACCGCCGAC
GTCGAGGTGCCCGAAGGACCGCGCACCTGGTGCATGACCCGCAAGCCCGGTGCCTGAACGCGTTAAGTCG
ACAATCAACCTCTGGATTACAAAATTTGTGAAAGATTGACTGGTATTCTTAACTATGTTGCTCCTTTTAC
GCTATGTGGATACGCTGCTTTAATGCCTTTGTATCATGCTATTGCTTCCCGTATGGCTTTCATTTTCTCC
TCCTTGTATAAATCCTGGTTGCTGTCTCTTTATGAGGAGTTGTGGCCCGTTGTCAGGCAACGTGGCGTGG
TGTGCACTGTGTTTGCTGACGCAACCCCCACTGGTTGGGGCATTGCCACCACCTGTCAGCTCCTTTCCGG
GACTTTCGCTTTCCCCCTCCCTATTGCCACGGCGGAACTCATCGCCGCCTGCCTTGCCCGCTGCTGGACA
GGGGCTCGGCTGTTGGGCACTGACAATTCCGTGGTGTTGTCGGGGAAATCATCGTCCTTTCCTTGGCTGC
TCGCCTGTGTTGCCACCTGGATTCTGCGCGGGACGTCCTTCTGCTACGTCCCTTCGGCCCTCAATCCAGC
GGACCTTCCTTCCCGCGGCCTGCTGCCGGCTCTGCGGCCTCTTCCGCGTCTTCGCCTTCGCCCTCAGACG
AGTCGGATCTCCCTTTGGGCCGCCTCCCCGCGTCGACTTTAAGACCAATGACTTACAAGGCAGCTGTAGA
TCTTAGCCACTTTTTAAAAGAAAAGGGGGGACTGGAAGGGCTAATTCACTCCCAACGAAGACAAGATCTG
CTTTTTGCTTGTACTGGGTCTCTCTGGTTAGACCAGATCTGAGCCTGGGAGCTCTCTGGCTAACTAGGGA
ACCCACTGCTTAAGCCTCAATAAAGCTTGCCTTGAGTGCTTCAAGTAGTGTGTGCCCGTCTGTTGTGTGA
CTCTGGTAACTAGAGATCCCTCAGACCCTTTTAGTCAGTGTGGAAAATCTCTAGCAGTACGTATAGTAGT
TCATGTCATCTTATTATTCAGTATTTATAACTTGCAAAGAAATGAATATCAGAGAGTGAGAGGAACTTGT
TTATTGCAGCTTATAATGGTTACAAATAAAGCAATAGCATCACAAATTTCACAAATAAAGCATTTTTTTC
ACTGCATTCTAGTTGTGGTTTGTCCAAACTCATCAATGTATCTTATCATGTCTGGCTCTAGCTATCCCGC
CCCTAACTCCGCCCATCCCGCCCCTAACTCCGCCCAGTTCCGCCCATTCTCCGCCCCATGGCTGACTAAT
TTTTTTTATTTATGCAGAGGCCGAGGCCGCCTCGGCCTCTGAGCTATTCCAGAAGTAGTGAGGAGGCTTT
TTTGGAGGCCTAGGGACGTACCCAATTCGCCCTATAGTGAGTCGTATTACGCGCGCTCACTGGCCGTCGT
TTTACAACGTCGTGACTGGGAAAACCCTGGCGTTACCCAACTTAATCGCCTTGCAGCACATCCCCCTTTC
GCCAGCTGGCGTAATAGCGAAGAGGCCCGCACCGATCGCCCTTCCCAACAGTTGCGCAGCCTGAATGGCG
AATGGG
[124 nt withheld, positions 3367-3490]
C
[91 nt withheld, positions 3492-3582]
A
[49 nt withheld, positions 3584-3632]
CCTTTGACGTTGGAGTCCACGTTCTTT
[37 nt withheld, positions 3660-3696]
ACCCTATCTCGGTCTATTCTTTTGATTTATAAGGGATTTTGCCGATTTCGGCCTATTGGTTAAAAAATGA
GCTGATTTAACAAAAATTTAACGCGAATTTTAACAAAATATTAACGCTTACAATTTAGGTGGCACTTTTC
GGGGAAATGTGCGCGGAACCCCTATTTGTTTATTTTTCTAAATACATTCAAATATGTATCCGCTCATGAG
ACAATAACCCTGATAAATGCTTCAATAATATTGAAAAAGGAAGAGTATGAGTATTCAACATTTCCGTGTC
GCCCTTATTCCCTTTTTTGCGGCATTTTGCCTTCCTGTTTTTGCTCACCCAGAAACGCTGGTGAAAGTAA
AAGATGCTGAAGATCAGTTGGGTGCACGAGTGGGTTACATCGAACTGGATCTCAACAGCGGTAAGATCCT
TGAGAGTTTTCGCCCCGAAGAACGTTTTCCAATGATGAGCACTTTTAAAGTTCTGCTATGTGGCGCGGTA
TTATCCCGTATTGACGCCGGGCAAGAGCAACTCGGTCGCCGCATACACTATTCTCAGAATGACTTGGTTG
AGTACTCACCAGTCACAGAAAAGCATCTTACGGATGGCATGACAGTAAGAGAATTATGCAGTGCTGCCAT
AACCATGAGTGATAACACTGCGGCCAACTTACTTCTGACAACGATCGGAGGACCGAAGGAGCTAACCGCT
TTTTTGCACAACATGGGGGATCATGTAACTCGCCTTGATCGTTGGGAACCGGAGCTGAATGAAGCCATAC
CAAACGACGAGCGTGACACCACGATGCCTGTAGCAATGGCAACAACGTTGCGCAAACTATTAACTGGCGA
ACTACTTACTCTAGCTTCCCGGCAACAATTAATAGACTGGATGGAGGCGGATAAAGTTGCAGGACCACTT
CTGCGCTCGGCCCTTCCGGCTGGCTGGTTTATTGCTGATAAATCTGGAGCCGGTGAGCGTGGGTCTCGCG
GTATCATTGCAGCACTGGGGCCAGATGGTAAGCCCTCCCGTATCGTAGTTATCTACACGACGGGGAGTCA
GGCAACTATGGATGAACGAAATAGACAGATCGCTGAGATAGGTGCCTCACTGATTAAGCATTGGTAACTG
TCAGACCAAGTTTACTCATATATACTTTAGATTGATTTAAAACTTCATTTTTAATTTAAAAGGATCTAGG
TGAAGATCCTTTTTGATAATCTCATGACCAAAATCCCTTAACGTGAGTTTTCGTTCCACTGAGCGTCAGA
CCCCGTAGAAAAGATCAAAGGATCTTCTTGAGATCCTTTTTTTCTGCGCGTAATCTGCTGCTTGCAAACA
AAAAAACCACCGCTACCAGCGGTGGTTTGTTTGCCGGATCAAGAGCTACCAACTCTTTTTCCGAAGGTAA
CTGGCTTCAGCAGAGCGCAGATACCAAATACTGTTCTTCTAGTGTAGCCGTAGTTAGGCCACCACTTCAA
GAACTCTGTAGCACCGCCTACATACCTCGCTCTGCTAATCCTGTTACCAGTGGCTGCTGCCAGTGGCGAT
AAGTCGTGTCTTACCGGGTTGGACTCAAGACGATAGTTACCGGATAAGGCGCAGCGGTCGGGCTGAACGG
GGGGTTCGTGCACACAGCCCAGCTTGGAGCGAACGACCTACACCGAACTGAGATACCTACAGCGTGAGCT
ATGAGAAAGCGCCACGCTTCCCGAAGGGAGAAAGGCGGACAGGTATCCGGTAAGCGGCAGGGTCGGAACA
GGAGAGCGCACGAGGGAGCTTCCAGGGGGAAACGCCTGGTATCTTTATAGTCCTGTCGGGTTTCGCCACC
TCTGACTTGAGCGTCGATTTTTGTGATGCTCGTCAGGGGGGCGGAGCCTATGGAAAAACGCCAGCAACGC
GGCCTTTTTACGGTTCCTGGCCTTTTGCTGGCCTTTTGCTCACATGTTCTTTCCTGCGTTATCCCCTGAT
TCTGTGGATAACCGTATTACCGCCTTTGAGTGAGCTGATACCGCTCGCCGCAGCCGAACGACCGAGCGCA
GCGAGTCAGTGAGCGAGGAAGCGGAAGAGCGCCCAATACGCAAACCGCCTCTCCCCGCGCGTTGGCCGAT
TCATTAATGCAGCTGGCACGACAGGTTTCCCGACTGGAAAGCGGGCAGTGAGCGCAACGCAATTAATGTG
AGTTAGCTCACTCATTAGGCACCCCAGGCTTTACACTTTATGCTTCCGGCTCGTATGTTGTGTGGAATTG
TGAGCGGATAACAATTTCACACAGGAAACAGCTATGACCATGATTACGCCAAGCGCGCAATTAACCCTCA
CTAAAGGGAACAAAAGCTGGAGCTGCAAGCTTAATGTAGTCTTATGCAATACTCTTGTAGTCTTGCAACA
TGGTAACGATGAGTTAGCAACATGCCTTACAAGGAGAGAAAAAGCACCGTGCATGCCGATTGGTGGAAGT
AAGGTGGTACGATCGTGCCTTATTAGGAAGGCAACAGACGGGTCTGACATGGATTGGACGAACCACTGAA
TTGCCGCATTGCAGAGATATTGTATTTAAGTGCCTAGCTCGATACATAAACGGGTCTCTCTGGTTAGACC
AGATCTGAGCCTGGGAGCTCTCTGGCTAACTAGGGAACCCACTGCTTAAGCCTCAATAAAGCTTGCCTTG
AGTGCTTCAAGTAGTGTGTGCCCGTCTGTTGTGTGACTCTGGTAACTAGAGATCCCTCAGACCCTTTTAG
TCAGTGTGGAAAATCTCTAGCAGTGGCGCCCGAACAGGGACTTGAAAGCGAAAGGGAAACCAGAGGAGCT
CTCTCGACGCAGGACTCGGCTTGCTGAAGCGCGCACGGCAAGAGGCGAGGGGCGGCGACTGGTGAGTACG
CCAAAAATTTTGACTAGCGGAGGCTAGAAGGAGAGAGATGGGTGCGAGAGCGTCAGTATTAAGCGGGGGA
GAATTAGATCGCGATGGGAAAAAATTCGGTTAAGGCCAGGGGGAAAGAAAAAATATAAATTAAAACATAT
AGTATGGGCAAGCAGGGAGCTAGAACGATTCGCAGTTAATCCTGGCCTGTTAGAAACATCAGAAGGCTGT
AGACAAATACTGGGACAGCTACAACCATCCCTTCAGACAGGATCAGAAGAACTTAGATCATTATATAATA
CAGTAGCAACCCTCTATTGTGTGCATCAAAGGATAGAGATAAAAGACACCAAGGAAGCTTTAGACAAGAT
AGAGGAAGAGCAAAACAAAAGTAAGACCACCGCACAGCAAGCGGCCGCTGATCTTCAGACCTGGAGGAGG
AGATATGAGGGACAATTGGAGAAGTGAATTATATAAATATAAAGTAGTAAAAATTGAACCATTAGGAGTA
GCACCCACCAAGGCAAAGAGAAGAGTGGTGCAGAGAGAAAAAAGAGCAGTGGGAATAGGAGCTTTGTTCC
TTGGGTTCTTGGGAGCAGCAGGAAGCACTATGGGCGCAGCGTCAATGACGCTGACGGTACAGGCCAGACA
ATTATTGTCTGGTATAGTGCAGCAGCAGAACAATTTGCTGAGGGCTATTGAGGCGCAACAGCATCTGTTG
CAACTCACAGTCTGGGGCATCAAGCAGCTCCAGGCAAGAATCCTGGCTGTGGAAAGATACCTAAAGGATC
AACAGCTCCTGGGGATTTGGGGTTGCTCTGGAAAACTCATTTGCACCACTGCTGTGCCTTGGAATGCTAG
TTGGAGTAATAAATCTCTGGAACAGATTTGGAATCACACGACCTGGATGGAGTGGGACAGAGAAATTAAC
AATTACACAAGCTTAATACACTCCTTAATTGAAGAATCGCAAAACCAGCAAGAAAAGAATGAACAAGAAT
TATTGGAATTAGATAAATGGGCAAGTTTGTGGAATTGGTTTAACATAACAAATTGGCTGTGGTATATAAA
ATTATTCATAATGATAGTAGGAGGCTTGGTAGGTTTAAGAATAGTTTTTGCTGTACTTTCTATAGTGAAT
AGAGTTAGGCAGGGATATTCACCATTATCGTTTCAGACCCACCTCCCAACCCCGAGGGGACCCAGAGAGG
GCCTATTTCCCATGATTCCTTCATATTTGCATATACGATACAAGGCTGTTAGAGAGATAATTAGAATTAA
TTTGACTGTAAACACAAAGATATTAGTACAAAATACGTGACGTAGAAAGTAATAATTTCTTGGGTAGTTT
GCAGTTTTAAAATTATGTTTTAAAATGGACTATCATATGCTTACCGTAACTTGAAAGTATTTCGATTTCT
TGGCTTTATATATCTTGTGGAAAGGACGAAACACCGACTTATGGGATAGTCTACGCGTTTTAGAGCTAGA
AATAGCAAGTTAAAATAAGGCTAGTCCGTTATCAACTTGAAAAAGTGGCACCGAGTCGGTGCTTTTTTAA
GCTTGGCGTAACTAGATCTTGAGACAAATGGCAGTATTCATCCACAATTTTAAAAGAAAAGGGGGGATTG
GGGGGTACAGTGCAGGGGAAAGAATAGTAGACATAATAGCAACAGACATACAAACTAAAGAATTACAAAA
ACAAATTACAAAAATTCAAAATTTTCGGGTTTATTACAGGGACAGCAGAGATCCACTTTGGCGCCGGCTC
GAGGGGG
Features (pLannotate 1.2.2; 29 found; start..end, strand, type, name):
     14..80      +  CDS            small t antigen (fragment): SV40 (simian virus 40) small t antigen
    106..317     +  promoter       EF-1α core promoter: core promoter for human elongation factor EF-1α
    318..1256    +  intron         EF-1α intron A: intron upstream of the start codon of human EF-1α
   1278..1877    +  CDS            PuroR (fragment): puromycin N-acetyltransferase; pac from Streptomyces; confers resistance to puromycin
   1893..2481    +  misc_feature   WPRE: woodchuck hepatitis virus posttranscriptional regulatory element
   2532..2551    +  misc_feature   cPPT/CTS (fragment): central polypurine tract and central termination sequence of HIV-1
   2553..2786    +  LTR            3' LTR (ΔU3): self-inactivating 3' long terminal repeat (LTR) from HIV-1
   2864..2985    +  polyA_signal   SV40 poly(A) signal: SV40 polyadenylation signal
   3025..3160    +  rep_origin     SV40 ori: SV40 origin of replication
   3181..3199    -  promoter       T7 promoter: promoter for bacteriophage T7 RNA polymerase
   3207..3362    +  CDS            lacZα (fragment): LacZα fragment of β-galactosidase; lacZ fragment
   3367..3795    +  rep_origin     f1 ori (sequence partly withheld): f1 bacteriophage origin of replication; arrow indicates direction of (+) strand synthesis
   3848..3952    +  promoter       AmpR promoter: bla
   3953..4813    +  CDS            AmpR: β-lactamase; bla; confers resistance to ampicillin, carbenicillin, and related antibiotics
   4984..5572    +  rep_origin     ori: high-copy-number ColE1/pMB1/pBR322/pUC origin of replication
   5755..5847    +  CDS            lacI (fragment): lac repressor; lacI; The lac repressor binds to the lac operator to inhibit transcription in E. coli. This inhibition can be relieved by adding lactose or isopropyl-β-D-thiogalactopyranoside (IPTG).
   5860..5881    +  protein_bind   CAP binding site: CAP binding activates transcription in the presence of cAMP. E. coli catabolite activator protein
   5896..5926    +  promoter       lac promoter: promoter for the E. coli lac operon
   5934..5950    +  protein_bind   lac operator: The lac repressor binds to the lac operator to inhibit transcription in E. coli. This inhibition can be relieved by adding lactose or isopropyl-β-D-thiogalactopyranoside (IPTG). lac repressor encoded by lacI
   5995..6013    +  promoter       T3 promoter: promoter for bacteriophage T3 RNA polymerase
   6041..6267    +  promoter       RSV promoter: Rous sarcoma virus enhancer/promoter
   6268..6448    +  LTR            5' LTR (truncated): truncated 5' long terminal repeat (LTR) from HIV-1
   6495..6620    +  misc_feature   HIV-1 Ψ: packaging signal of human immunodeficiency virus type 1
   6604..6967    +  CDS            HIV-1 gag (fragment): gag protein from human immunodeficiency virus 1; gag
   7113..7346    +  misc_feature   RRE: The Rev response element (RRE) of HIV-1 allows for Rev-dependent mRNA export from the nucleus to the cytoplasm.
   7723..7749    +  CDS            Rev (fragment): human immunodeficiency virus 1 (HIV-1) Rev protein; rev; enhances nuclear export of unspliced and incompletely spliced viral mRNAs
   7753..7993    +  promoter       U6 promoter: RNA polymerase III promoter for human U6 snRNA
   8023..8098    +  misc_RNA       gRNA scaffold: guide RNA scaffold for the Streptococcus pyogenes CRISPR/Cas9 system
   8154..8271    +  misc_feature   cPPT/CTS: central polypurine tract and central termination sequence of HIV-1
