[The description below was written by a language model from this plasmid's Addgene catalogue record and pLannotate feature annotations shown in this document.]
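Description:
MAP3K5 gRNA (BRDN0001148021) is a third-generation lentiviral CRISPR guide plasmid built on the lentiGuide-Puro backbone and carrying a single guide RNA directed against human MAP3K5 (also known as ASK1, MAPKKK5 or MEKK5), designed against the NM_005923.3 reference transcript. It is propagated in E. coli as a high-copy plasmid through a ColE1/pUC-type origin with ampicillin selection (AmpR). The backbone also retains an f1 origin, an SV40 origin and poly(A) signal, and residual lac, T7 and T3 promoter elements.

The lentiviral transfer cassette starts with an RSV promoter fused to a truncated HIV-1 5' LTR, which drives production of genomic RNA in packaging cells without Tat. This is followed by the Ψ packaging signal with a gag fragment and the Rev response element. A human U6 RNA polymerase III promoter then drives the MAP3K5-specific spacer joined to the Streptococcus pyogenes Cas9 gRNA scaffold, and a cPPT/CTS element lies just downstream. Next, the EF-1α core promoter with its intron A expresses puromycin N-acetyltransferase, allowing selection of transduced mammalian cells. WPRE is placed after this to enhance transcript expression. The cassette ends in a ΔU3 self-inactivating 3' LTR, which silences LTR promoter activity after integration.

The plasmid does not encode Cas9, so it must be paired with a separate Cas9 vector such as lentiCas9-Blast or used in cells already expressing Cas9. It corresponds to one guide from a human kinome gRNA collection and is intended for Cas9-directed targeting of MAP3K5 in human cells.
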