Addgene plasmid #76655: MAP3K5 gRNA (BRDN0001148021)
Purpose: 3rd generation lentiviral gRNA plasmid targeting human MAP3K5
Depositing lab: John Doench & David Root. Depositing organization: Broad Institute. Publication: Optimized sgRNA design to maximize activity and minimize off-target effects of CRISPR-Cas9. Doench JG, Fusi N, Sullender M, Hegde M, Vaimberg EW, Donovan KF, Smith I, Tothova Z, Wilen C, Orchard R, Virgin HW, Listgarten J, Root DE. Nat Biotechnol. 2016 Jan 18. doi: 10.1038/nbt.3437. PubMed 26780180.
Backbone
  Vector backbone: lentiGuide-Puro
  Backbone manufacturer: Zhang Lab (Addgene plasmid # 52963)
  Vector type: Mammalian Expression, Lentiviral, CRISPR
  Selectable markers: Puromycin
Growth in bacteria
  Bacterial resistance: Ampicillin, 100 μg/mL
  Growth temperature: 37°C
  Growth strain: DH5alpha
  Copy number: High Copy
Gene/Insert
  Gene/Insert name: MAP3K5 (alt names: MAP3K5; NM_005923.3)
  gRNA/shRNA sequence: ACTTATGGGATAGTCTACGC
  Species: H. sapiens (human)
  Entrez Gene: MAP3K5 (a.k.a. ASK1, MAPKKK5, MEKK5)
  Promoter: hU6
  Cloning method: Unknown
  Sequencing primers: 5′ U6-F; 3′ pS2-R
Terms and licenses: Academic/Nonprofit Terms; Industry Terms: Not Available to Industry
Depositor comments: The gRNA was designed to target the following Genbank reference sequence(s): NM_005923.3. Note that this plasmid does NOT contain Cas9. It should be used in conjunction with lentiCas9-Blast (Addgene #52962) or otherwise with cell lines already expressing Cas9. Browse the full kinome gRNA library at http://www.addgene.org/pooled-library/broadgpp-human-kinome/ or visit http://www.broadinstitute.org/rnai/public/ for detailed protocols and information.
How to cite: MAP3K5 gRNA (BRDN0001148021) was a gift from John Doench & David Root (Addgene plasmid # 76655 ; http://n2t.net/addgene:76655 ; RRID:Addgene_76655)
