>Addgene plasmid #76655 | MAP3K5 gRNA (BRDN0001148021) | depositor partial sequence | sequence record 144115 | Target Sequence
ACTTATGGGATAGTCTACGC
