>Addgene plasmid #76655 | MAP3K5 gRNA (BRDN0001148021) | addgene partial sequence | sequence record 186247 | hU6-F
TAGAAAGTAATAATTTCTTGGGTAGTTTGCAGTTTTAAAATTATGTTTTAAAATGGACTATCATATGCTT
ACCGTAACTTGAAAGTATTTCGATTTCTTGGCTTTATATATCTTGTGGAAAGGACGAAACACCGACTTAT
GGGATAGTCTACGCGTTTTAGAGCTAGAAATAGCAAGTTAAAATAAGGCTAGTCCGTTATCAACTTGAAA
AAGTGGCACCGAGTCGGTGCTTTTTTAAGCTTGGCGTAACTAGATCTTGAGACAAATGGCAGTATTCATC
CACAATTTTAAAAGAAAAGGGGGGATTGGGGGGTACAGTGCAGGGGAAAGAATAGTAGACATAATAGCAA
CAGACATACAAACTAAAGAATTACAAAAACAAATTACAAAAATTCAAAATTTTCGGGTTTATTACAGGGA
CAGCAGAGATCCACTTTGGCGCCGGCTCGAGGGGGCCCGGGTGCAAAGATGGATAAAGTTTTAAACAGAG
AGGAATCTTTGCAGCTAATGGACCTTCTAGGTCTTGAAAGGAGTGGGAATTGGCTCCGGTGCCCGTCAGT
GGGCAGAGCG
